Addgene plasmid #110750: Pediculus humanus corporis PINK1 (115 - 575)
Purpose: Bacterial expression of PhPINK1 (biochemistry)
Depositing lab: David Komander. Depositing organization: MRC Laboratory of Molecular Biology. Publication: Structure of PINK1 in complex with its substrate ubiquitin. Schubert AF, Gladkova C, Pardon E, Wagstaff JL, Freund SMV, Steyaert J, Maslen SL, Komander D. Nature. 2017 Dec 7;552(7683):51-56. doi: 10.1038/nature24645. Epub 2017 Oct 30. PubMed 29160309.
Backbone
  Vector backbone: pET28a
  Backbone manufacturer: Merck
  Vector type: Bacterial Expression
Growth in bacteria
  Bacterial resistance: Kanamycin, 50 μg/mL
  Growth temperature: 37°C
  Growth strain: DH5alpha
  Copy number: Low Copy
Gene/Insert
  Gene/Insert name: Phum_PHUM577390 (alt name: PINK1)
  Species: Pediculus humanus corporis
  Entrez Gene: Phum_PHUM577390 (a.k.a. Phum_PHUM577390)
  Promoter: T7
  Tag / fusion protein: N-His6-GST-3C (N terminal on insert)
  Cloning method: Unknown
  Sequencing primers: 5′ AATACGACTCACTATAGGG; 3′ GGGTTATGCTAGTTATTGC
Resource information
  A portion of this plasmid was derived from a plasmid made by: PhPink1: obtained through gene synthesis
Terms and licenses: Academic/Nonprofit Terms; Industry Terms: Not Available to Industry
How to cite: Pediculus humanus corporis PINK1 (115 - 575) was a gift from David Komander (Addgene plasmid # 110750 ; http://n2t.net/addgene:110750 ; RRID:Addgene_110750)
