[The description below was written by a language model from this plasmid's Addgene catalogue record and pLannotate feature annotations shown in this document.]
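Description:
Pediculus humanus corporis PINK1 (115 - 575) is a pET28a-based bacterial expression plasmid of about 7.3 kb, built to produce a truncated form of the body louse PINK1 kinase (gene Phum_PHUM577390, residues 115–575) in E. coli for biochemical work. The coding sequence was obtained by gene synthesis. The plasmid is selected with kanamycin through the aph(3')-Ia KanR gene and replicates from a pBR322-type ColE1 origin. The accompanying bom and rop elements are consistent with the low copy number listed in the record. An f1 origin is also present, along with short tetracycline-resistance fragments and other backbone remnants that have no functional role.

Expression is driven by a T7 promoter followed by a lac operator and the T7 gene 10 ribosome binding site, with a T7 terminator downstream. The plasmid-borne lacI gene supplies the repressor, so transcription stays low until it is induced with IPTG in a host that provides T7 RNA polymerase. The open reading frame begins with a His6 tag fused to Schistosoma japonicum GST. According to the catalogue entry, a 3C protease site follows, allowing the affinity and solubility tags to be removed after purification. The feature table does not annotate the 3C site or the PINK1 insert itself, which presumably occupy the unannotated interval between GST and the downstream vector sequence. A second His-tag sequence from the backbone is annotated just after this region, but the record does not say whether it is translated as part of the product. The associated publication concerns the structure of PINK1 in complex with its substrate ubiquitin, which fits use of this plasmid to make recombinant PhPINK1 for biochemical assays.
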