Features (pLannotate 1.2.2; 20 found; start..end, strand, type, name):
    209..227     +  promoter       T7 promoter: promoter for bacteriophage T7 RNA polymerase
    228..252     +  protein_bind   lac operator: The lac repressor binds to the lac operator to inhibit transcription in E. coli. This inhibition can be relieved by adding lactose or isopropyl-β-D-thiogalactopyranoside (IPTG). lac repressor encoded by lacI
    267..289     +  RBS            RBS: efficient ribosome binding site from bacteriophage T7 gene 10 (Olins and Rangwala, 1989)
    302..319     +  CDS            7xHis (fragment): 6xHis affinity tag
    320..973     +  CDS            GST26_SCHJA: Experimental evidence at protein level: Swiss-Prot protein existence level 1. GST isoenzymes appear to play a central role in the parasite detoxification system. Other functions are also suspected including a role in increasing the solubility of haematin in the parasite gut. From Schistosoma japonicum (Blood fluke).
   2422..2439    +  CDS            9xHis (fragment): 9xHis affinity tag
   2449..2498    +  CDS            SET1 (fragment): solubility-enhancement tag derived from T7 phage gene 10B
   2506..2553    +  terminator     T7 terminator: transcription terminator for bacteriophage T7 RNA polymerase
   2590..3018    +  rep_origin     f1 ori (sequence partly withheld): f1 bacteriophage origin of replication; arrow indicates direction of (+) strand synthesis
   3071..3128    +  promoter       AmpR promoter (fragment): bla
   3137..3952    -  CDS            KanR: aminoglycoside phosphotransferase; aph(3')-Ia; confers resistance to kanamycin in bacteria or G418 (Geneticin®) in eukaryotes
   4074..4662    +  rep_origin     ori: high-copy-number ColE1/pMB1/pBR322/pUC origin of replication
   4848..4987    -  misc_feature   bom: basis of mobility region from pBR322
   5089..5280    -  CDS            rop: Rop protein, which maintains plasmids at low copy number; rop
   5297..5677    +  CDS            YPB1_ECOLX: Protein predicted: Swiss-Prot protein existence level 4. From Escherichia coli.
   5749..6040    -  CDS            TcR (fragment): tetracycline efflux protein; tet; confers resistance to tetracycline
   6055..6076    -  protein_bind   CAP binding site: CAP binding activates transcription in the presence of cAMP. E. coli catabolite activator protein
   6089..7171    -  CDS            lacI: lac repressor; lacI; The lac repressor binds to the lac operator to inhibit transcription in E. coli. This inhibition can be relieved by adding lactose or isopropyl-β-D-thiogalactopyranoside (IPTG).
   7172..7249    -  promoter       lacI promoter: lacI
   7257..187     -  CDS            TcR (fragment) (across the origin): tetracycline efflux protein; tet; confers resistance to tetracycline
>Addgene plasmid #110750 | Pediculus humanus corporis PINK1 (115 - 575) | addgene full sequence | sequence record 212914 | Addgene NGS Result
CAAGGAGATGGCGCCCAACAGTCCCCCGGCCACGGGGCCTGCCACCATACCCACGCCGAAACAAGCGCTC
ATGAGCCCGAAGTGGCGAGCCCGATCTTCCCCATCGGTGATGTCGGCGATATAGGCGCCAGCAACCGCAC
CTGTGGCGCCGGTGATGCCGGCCACGATGCGTCCGGCGTAGAGGATCGAGATCTCGATCCCGCGAAATTA
ATACGACTCACTATAGGGGAATTGTGAGCGGATAACAATTCCCCTCTAGAAATAATTTTGTTTAACTTTA
AGAAGGAGATATACCATGGCACATCACCATCACCATCACATGTCCCCTATACTAGGTTATTGGAAAATTA
AGGGCCTTGTGCAACCCACTCGACTTCTTTTGGAATATCTTGAAGAAAAATATGAAGAGCATTTGTATGA
GCGCGATGAAGGTGATAAATGGCGAAACAAAAAGTTTGAATTGGGTTTGGAGTTTCCCAATCTTCCTTAT
TATATTGATGGTGATGTTAAATTAACACAGTCTATGGCCATCATACGTTATATAGCTGACAAGCACAACA
TGTTGGGTGGTTGTCCAAAAGAGCGTGCAGAGATTTCAATGCTTGAAGGAGCGGTTTTGGATATTAGATA
CGGTGTTTCGAGAATTGCATATAGTAAAGACTTTGAAACTCTCAAAGTTGATTTTCTTAGCAAGCTACCT
GAAATGCTGAAAATGTTCGAAGATCGTTTATGTCATAAAACATATTTAAATGGTGATCATGTAACCCATC
CTGACTTCATGTTGTATGACGCTCTTGATGTTGTTTTATACATGGACCCAATGTGCCTGGATGCGTTCCC
AAAATTAGTTTGTTTTAAAAAACGTATTGAAGCTATCCCACAAATTGATAAGTACTTGAAATCCAGCAAG
TATATAGCATGGCCTTTGCAGGGCTGGCAAGCCACGTTTGGTGGTGGCGACCATCCTCCAAAATCGGATC
TGAGCAGCGGTCTGGAAGTTCTGTTTCAGGGCCCGAGCGGTCTGCTGACCAAAGATGATGAACTGGAAGG
TATTTGTTGGGAAATTCGTGAAGCAGTGAGCAAAGGTAAATGGAATGATAGCGAAAGCGAAAATGTTGAA
CAGCTGCAAGCAGCAAATCTGGATGAGCTGGATCTGGGTGAACCGATTGCAAAAGGTTGTAATGCAGTTG
TTTATAGCGCCAAACTGAAAAATGTGCAGAGCAATAAACTGGCACATCAGCTGGCAGTTAAAATGATGTT
TAACTATGACGTGGAAAGCAACAGCACCGCAATTCTGAAAGCAATGTATCGTGAAACCGTTCCGGCAATG
AGCTATTTTTTCAATCAGAACCTGTTTAACATCGAGAACATCAGCGATTTCAAAATTCGTCTGCCTCCGC
ATCCGAATATTGTTCGTATGTATAGCGTTTTTGCAGATCGTATTCCGGATCTGCAGTGTAATAAACAGCT
GTATCCGGAAGCACTGCCACCGCGTATTAATCCGGAAGGTAGTGGTCGTAATATGAGCCTGTTTCTGGTT
ATGAAACGTTATGATTGCACCCTGAAAGAATATCTGCGTGATAAAACCCCGAATATGCGTAGCAGCATCC
TGCTGCTGAGCCAGCTGCTGGAAGCAGTTGCACATATGAACATTCATAACATCAGCCACCGTGATCTGAA
ATCCGATAATATTCTGGTTGATCTGAGCGAAGGTGATGCATATCCGACCATTGTTATTACCGATTTTGGT
TGTTGTCTGTGCGATAAACAGAATGGCCTGGTTATTCCGTATCGTAGCGAAGATCAGGATAAAGGTGGTA
ATCGTGCACTGATGGCACCGGAAATTGCAAATGCAAAACCGGGTACATTTAGCTGGCTGAACTACAAAAA
AAGCGATCTGTGGGCAGTTGGTGCAATTGCCTATGAAATCTTCAACATCGATAACCCGTTCTATGACAAA
ACCATGAAACTGCTGTCCAAAAGCTATAAAGAAGAAGATCTGCCGGAACTGCCGGATACCATTCCGTTTA
TTATCCGTAATCTGGTGAGCAATATGCTGAGCCGTAGCACCAATAAACGTCTGGATTGTGATGTTGCAGC
AACCGTTGCACAGCTGTACCTGTGGGCACCGAGCAGTTGGCTGAAAGAAAACTATACCCTGCCGAATAGC
AACGAAATTATTCAGTGGCTGCTGTGTCTGAGCAGCAAAGTTCTGTGTGAACGTGATATTACCGCACGCA
ATAAAACCAATACCATGAGCGAAAGTGTTAGCAAAGCACAGTATAAAGGTCGTCGTAGCCTGCCGGAATA
TGAACTGATTGCCAGCTTTCTGCGTCGTGTTCGTCTGCATCTGGTTCGTAAAGGCCTGAAATGGATTCAA
GAACTGCACATCTATAACTAAAGCTTTCTAGACCATTTAAACACCACCACCACCACCACTGAGATCCGGC
TGCTAACAAAGCCCGAAAGGAAGCTGAGTTGGCTGCTGCCACCGCTGAGCAATAACTAGCATAACCCCTT
GGGGCCTCTAAACGGGTCTTGAGGGGTTTTTTGCTGAAAGGAGGAACTATATCCGGATTGGCGAATGGG
[124 nt withheld, positions 2590-2713]
C
[91 nt withheld, positions 2715-2805]
A
[49 nt withheld, positions 2807-2855]
CCTTTGACGTTGGAGTCCACGTTCTTT
[37 nt withheld, positions 2883-2919]
ACCCTATCTCGGTCTATTCTTTTGATTTATAAGGGATTTTGCCGATTTCGGCCTATTGGTTAAAAAATGA
GCTGATTTAACAAAAATTTAACGCGAATTTTAACAAAATATTAACGCTTACAATTTAGGTGGCACTTTTC
GGGGAAATGTGCGCGGAACCCCTATTTGTTTATTTTTCTAAATACATTCAAATATGTATCCGCTCATGAA
TTAATTCTTAGAAAAACTCATCGAGCATCAAATGAAACTGCAATTTATTCATATCAGGATTATCAATACC
ATATTTTTGAAAAAGCCGTTTCTGTAATGAAGGAGAAAACTCACCGAGGCAGTTCCATAGGATGGCAAGA
TCCTGGTATCGGTCTGCGATTCCGACTCGTCCAACATCAATACAACCTATTAATTTCCCCTCGTCAAAAA
TAAGGTTATCAAGTGAGAAATCACCATGAGTGACGACTGAATCCGGTGAGAATGGCAAAAGTTTATGCAT
TTCTTTCCAGACTTGTTCAACAGGCCAGCCATTACGCTCGTCATCAAAATCACTCGCATCAACCAAACCG
TTATTCATTCGTGATTGCGCCTGAGCGAGACGAAATACGCGATCGCTGTTAAAAGGACAATTACAAACAG
GAATCGAATGCAACCGGCGCAGGAACACTGCCAGCGCATCAACAATATTTTCACCTGAATCAGGATATTC
TTCTAATACCTGGAATGCTGTTTTCCCGGGGATCGCAGTGGTGAGTAACCATGCATCATCAGGAGTACGG
ATAAAATGCTTGATGGTCGGAAGAGGCATAAATTCCGTCAGCCAGTTTAGTCTGACCATCTCATCTGTAA
CATCATTGGCAACGCTACCTTTGCCATGTTTCAGAAACAACTCTGGCGCATCGGGCTTCCCATACAATCG
ATAGATTGTCGCACCTGATTGCCCGACATTATCGCGAGCCCATTTATACCCATATAAATCAGCATCCATG
TTGGAATTTAATCGCGGCCTAGAGCAAGACGTTTCCCGTTGAATATGGCTCATAACACCCCTTGTATTAC
TGTTTATGTAAGCAGACAGTTTTATTGTTCATGACCAAAATCCCTTAACGTGAGTTTTCGTTCCACTGAG
CGTCAGACCCCGTAGAAAAGATCAAAGGATCTTCTTGAGATCCTTTTTTTCTGCGCGTAATCTGCTGCTT
GCAAACAAAAAAACCACCGCTACCAGCGGTGGTTTGTTTGCCGGATCAAGAGCTACCAACTCTTTTTCCG
AAGGTAACTGGCTTCAGCAGAGCGCAGATACCAAATACTGTCCTTCTAGTGTAGCCGTAGTTAGGCCACC
ACTTCAAGAACTCTGTAGCACCGCCTACATACCTCGCTCTGCTAATCCTGTTACCAGTGGCTGCTGCCAG
TGGCGATAAGTCGTGTCTTACCGGGTTGGACTCAAGACGATAGTTACCGGATAAGGCGCAGCGGTCGGGC
TGAACGGGGGGTTCGTGCACACAGCCCAGCTTGGAGCGAACGACCTACACCGAACTGAGATACCTACAGC
GTGAGCTATGAGAAAGCGCCACGCTTCCCGAAGGGAGAAAGGCGGACAGGTATCCGGTAAGCGGCAGGGT
CGGAACAGGAGAGCGCACGAGGGAGCTTCCAGGGGGAAACGCCTGGTATCTTTATAGTCCTGTCGGGTTT
CGCCACCTCTGACTTGAGCGTCGATTTTTGTGATGCTCGTCAGGGGGGCGGAGCCTATGGAAAAACGCCA
GCAACGCGGCCTTTTTACGGTTCCTGGCCTTTTGCTGGCCTTTTGCTCACATGTTCTTTCCTGCGTTATC
CCCTGATTCTGTGGATAACCGTATTACCGCCTTTGAGTGAGCTGATACCGCTCGCCGCAGCCGAACGACC
GAGCGCAGCGAGTCAGTGAGCGAGGAAGCGGAAGAGCGCCTGATGCGGTATTTTCTCCTTACGCATCTGT
GCGGTATTTCACACCGCAATGGTGCACTCTCAGTACAATCTGCTCTGATGCCGCATAGTTAAGCCAGTAT
ACACTCCGCTATCGCTACGTGACTGGGTCATGGCTGCGCCCCGACACCCGCCAACACCCGCTGACGCGCC
CTGACGGGCTTGTCTGCTCCCGGCATCCGCTTACAGACAAGCTGTGACCGTCTCCGGGAGCTGCATGTGT
CAGAGGTTTTCACCGTCATCACCGAAACGCGCGAGGCAGCTGCGGTAAAGCTCATCAGCGTGGTCGTGAA
GCGATTCACAGATGTCTGCCTGTTCATCCGCGTCCAGCTCGTTGAGTTTCTCCAGAAGCGTTAATGTCTG
GCTTCTGATAAAGCGGGCCATGTTAAGGGCGGTTTTTTCCTGTTTGGTCACTGATGCCTCCGTGTAAGGG
GGATTTCTGTTCATGGGGGTAATGATACCGATGAAACGAGAGAGGATGCTCACGATACGGGTTACTGATG
ATGAACATGCCCGGTTACTGGAACGTTGTGAGGGTAAACAACTGGCGGTATGGATGCGGCGGGACCAGAG
AAAAATCACTCAGGGTCAATGCCAGCGCTTCGTTAATACAGATGTAGGTGTTCCACAGGGTAGCCAGCAG
CATCCTGCGATGCAGATCCGGAACATAATGGTGCAGGGCGCTGACTTCCGCGTTTCCAGACTTTACGAAA
CACGGAAACCGAAGACCATTCATGTTGTTGCTCAGGTCGCAGACGTTTTGCAGCAGCAGTCGCTTCACGT
TCGCTCGCGTATCGGTGATTCATTCTGCTAACCAGTAAGGCAACCCCGCCAGCCTAGCCGGGTCCTCAAC
GACAGGAGCACGATCATGCGCACCCGTGGGGCCGCCATGCCGGCGATAATGGCCTGCTTCTCGCCGAAAC
GTTTGGTGGCGGGACCAGTGACGAAGGCTTGAGCGAGGGCGTGCAAGATTCCGAATACCGCAAGCGACAG
GCCGATCATCGTCGCGCTCCAGCGAAAGCGGTCCTCGCCGAAAATGACCCAGAGCGCTGCCGGCACCTGT
CCTACGAGTTGCATGATAAAGAAGACAGTCATAAGTGCGGCGACGATAGTCATGCCCCGCGCCCACCGGA
AGGAGCTGACTGGGTTGAAGGCTCTCAAGGGCATCGGTCGAGATCCCGGTGCCTAATGAGTGAGCTAACT
TACATTAATTGCGTTGCGCTCACTGCCCGCTTTCCAGTCGGGAAACCTGTCGTGCCAGCTGCATTAATGA
ATCGGCCAACGCGCGGGGAGAGGCGGTTTGCGTATTGGGCGCCAGGGTGGTTTTTCTTTTCACCAGTGAG
ACGGGCAACAGCTGATTGCCCTTCACCGCCTGGCCCTGAGAGAGTTGCAGCAAGCGGTCCACGCTGGTTT
GCCCCAGCAGGCGAAAATCCTGTTTGATGGTGGTTAACGGCGGGATATAACATGAGCTGTCTTCGGTATC
GTCGTATCCCACTACCGAGATATCCGCACCAACGCGCAGCCCGGACTCGGTAATGGCGCGCATTGCGCCC
AGCGCCATCTGATCGTTGGCAACCAGCATCGCAGTGGGAACGATGCCCTCATTCAGCATTTGCATGGTTT
GTTGAAAACCGGACATGGCACTCCAGTCGCCTTCCCGTTCCGCTATCGGCTGAATTTGATTGCGAGTGAG
ATATTTATGCCAGCCAGCCAGACGCAGACGCGCCGAGACAGAACTTAATGGGCCCGCTAACAGCGCGATT
TGCTGGTGACCCAATGCGACCAGATGCTCCACGCCCAGTCGCGTACCGTCTTCATGGGAGAAAATAATAC
TGTTGATGGGTGTCTGGTCAGAGACATCAAGAAATAACGCCGGAACATTAGTGCAGGCAGCTTCCACAGC
AATGGCATCCTGGTCATCCAGCGGATAGTTAATGATCAGCCCACTGACGCGTTGCGCGAGAAGATTGTGC
ACCGCCGCTTTACAGGCTTCGACGCCGCTTCGTTCTACCATCGACACCACCACGCTGGCACCCAGTTGAT
CGGCGCGAGATTTAATCGCCGCGACAATTTGCGACGGCGCGTGCAGGGCCAGACTGGAGGTGGCAACGCC
AATCAGCAACGACTGTTTGCCCGCCAGTTGTTGTGCCACGCGGTTGGGAATGTAATTCAGCTCCGCCATC
GCCGCTTCCACTTTTTCCCGCGTTTTCGCAGAAACGTGGCTGGCCTGGTTCACCACGCGGGAAACGGTCT
GATAAGAGACACCGGCATACTCTGCGACATCGTATAACGTTACTGGTTTCACATTCACCACCCTGAATTG
ACTCTCTTCCGGGCGCTATCATGCCATACCGCGAAAGGTTTTGCGCCATTCGATGGTGTCCGGGATCTCG
ACGCTCTCCCTTATGCGACTCCTGCATTAGGAAGCAGCCCAGTAGTAGGTTGAGGCCGTTGAGCACCGCC
GCCGCAAGGAATGGTGCATG
