>Addgene plasmid #110750 | Pediculus humanus corporis PINK1 (115 - 575) | depositor partial sequence | sequence record 208253 | insert
TAGCGGTCTGCTGACCAAAGATGATGAACTGGAAGGTATTTGTTGGGAAATTCGTGAAGCAGTGAGCAAA
GGTAAATGGAATGATAGCGAAAGCGAAAATGTTGAACAGCTGCAAGCAGCAAATCTGGATGAGCTGGATC
TGGGTGAACCGATTGCAAAAGGTTGTAATGCAGTTGTTTATAGCGCCAAACTGAAAAATGTGCAGAGCAA
TAAACTGGCACATCAGCTGGCAGTTAAAATGATGTTTAACTATGACGTGGAAAGCAACAGCACCGCAATT
CTGAAAGCAATGTATCGTGAAACCGTTCCGGCAATGAGCTATTTTTTCAATCAGAACCTGTTTAACATCG
AGAACATCAGCGATTTCAAAATTCGTCTGCCTCCGCATCCGAATATTGTTCGTATGTATAGCGTTTTTGC
AGATCGTATTCCGGATCTGCAGTGTAATAAACAGCTGTATCCGGAAGCACTGCCACCGCGTATTAATCCG
GAAGGTAGTGGTCGTAATATGAGCCTGTTTCTGGTTATGAAACGTTATGATTGCACCCTGAAAGAATATC
TGCGTGATAAAACCCCGAATATGCGTAGCAGCATCCTGCTGCTGAGCCAGCTGCTGGAAGCAGTTGCACA
TATGAACATTCATAACATCAGCCACCGTGATCTGAAATCCGATAATATTCTGGTTGATCTGAGCGAAGGT
GATGCATATCCGACCATTGTTATTACCGATTTTGGTTGTTGTCTGTGCGATAAACAGAATGGCCTGGTTA
TTCCGTATCGTAGCGAAGATCAGGATAAAGGTGGTAATCGTGCACTGATGGCACCGGAAATTGCAAATGC
AAAACCGGGTACATTTAGCTGGCTGAACTACAAAAAAAGCGATCTGTGGGCAGTTGGTGCAATTGCCTAT
GAAATCTTCAACATCGATAACCCGTTCTATGACAAAACCATGAAACTGCTGTCCAAAAGCTATAAAGAAG
AAGATCTGCCGGAACTGCCGGATACCATTCCGTTTATTATCCGTAATCTGGTGAGCAATATGCTGAGCCG
TAGCACCAATAAACGTCTGGATTGTGATGTTGCAGCAACCGTTGCACAGCTGTACCTGTGGGCACCGAGC
AGTTGGCTGAAAGAAAACTATACCCTGCCGAATAGCAACGAAATTATTCAGTGGCTGCTGTGTCTGAGCA
GCAAAGTTCTGTGTGAACGTGATATTACCGCACGCAATAAAACCAATACCATGAGCGAAAGTGTTAGCAA
AGCACAGTATAAAGGTCGTCGTAGCCTGCCGGAATATGAACTGATTGCCAGCTTTCTGCGTCGTGTTCGT
CTGCATCTGGTTCGTAAAGGCCTGAAATGGATTCAAGAACTGCACATCTATAAC
